Addgene plasmid #64278: pcDNA3.1 iCasper T2A HO1
Purpose: Expresses infrared fluorescent executioner caspase reporter (iCasper) plus human heme oxygenase 1
Depositing lab: Xiaokun Shu. Depositing organization: University of California, San Francisco (UCSF). Publication: Rationally designed fluorogenic protease reporter visualizes spatiotemporal dynamics of apoptosis in vivo. To TL, Piggott BJ, Makhijani K, Yu D, Jan YN, Shu X. Proc Natl Acad Sci U S A. 2015 Mar 17;112(11):3338-43. doi: 10.1073/pnas.1502857112. Epub 2015 Mar 2. PubMed 25733847.
Backbone
  Vector backbone: pcDNA3.1
  Backbone size w/o insert (bp): 5360
  Total vector size (bp): 7920
  Vector type: Mammalian Expression
Growth in bacteria
  Bacterial resistance: Ampicillin, 100 μg/mL
  Growth temperature: 37°C
  Growth strain: Top10
  Copy number: Unknown
Gene/Insert
  Gene/Insert name: Infrared fluorescent executioner caspase reporter (iCasper) T2A heme oxygenase-1: (alt name: iCasper T2A HO1)
  Species: Synthetic
  Insert size (bp): 2560
  Entrez Gene: HMOX1 (a.k.a. HMOX1D, HO-1, HSP32, bK286B10)
  Promoter: CMV
  Cloning method: Restriction Enzyme; 5′ cloning site HindIII (not destroyed); 3′ cloning site XbaI (not destroyed)
  Sequencing primers: 5′ TAATACGACTCACTATAGGG; 3′ TAGAAGGCACAGTCGAGG
Terms and licenses: Academic/Nonprofit Terms; Industry Terms: Not Available to Industry
How to cite: pcDNA3.1 iCasper T2A HO1 was a gift from Xiaokun Shu (Addgene plasmid # 64278 ; http://n2t.net/addgene:64278 ; RRID:Addgene_64278)
