[The description below was written by a language model from this plasmid's Addgene catalogue record and pLannotate feature annotations shown in this document.]
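Description:
pcDNA3.1 iCasper T2A HO1 is a mammalian expression plasmid of about 7.9 kb built on the pcDNA3.1 backbone. It is propagated in E. coli through a high-copy ColE1/pUC-type origin with ampicillin selection from the bla gene, and it also carries an f1 phage origin. An SV40 early promoter drives a neomycin phosphotransferase (neo) cassette ending in an SV40 polyadenylation signal, which provides a marker for G418 selection of transfected mammalian cells. A few short annotated fragments (HIV-1 LTR, ble, lacI, bom) appear to be backbone remnants or partial matches rather than functional parts.

The roughly 2.6 kb synthetic insert lies between HindIII and XbaI sites, downstream of the CMV immediate early enhancer/promoter and a T7 promoter and upstream of the bovine growth hormone polyadenylation signal. It encodes iCasper, an infrared fluorescent reporter of executioner caspase activity, followed by a T2A element and human heme oxygenase-1 (HMOX1). The feature table annotates the reporter region as a GFP(1-10) fragment followed by two separate segments of the monomeric bacteriophytochrome-derived infrared protein mIFP. This suggests a split or rearranged mIFP scaffold combined with split-GFP components, although the caspase cleavage site, the T2A and any GFP11 strand are not annotated individually. The T2A peptide causes ribosomal skipping, so the reporter and HO1 are produced as separate proteins from one transcript. HO1 converts heme into biliverdin, the chromophore mIFP needs for fluorescence, so co-expression increases cofactor supply. The construct is used to visualise caspase activation and apoptosis in living cells through the gain of infrared fluorescence.
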