Features (pLannotate 1.2.2; 23 found; start..end, strand, type, name):
     28..80      -  misc_feature   bom (fragment): basis of mobility region from pBR322
    235..614     +  enhancer       CMV enhancer: human cytomegalovirus immediate early enhancer
    615..818     +  promoter       CMV promoter: human cytomegalovirus (CMV) immediate early promoter
    814..847     +  LTR            5' LTR (truncated) (fragment): truncated 5' long terminal repeat (LTR) from HIV-1
    863..881     +  promoter       T7 promoter: promoter for bacteriophage T7 RNA polymerase
    923..1564    +  CDS            GFP(1-10): fragment of superfolder GFP consisting of the first 10 β-strands associates with GFP11, the 11th β-strand, to reconstitute fluorescent GFP (Cabantous et al., 2005; Kamiyama et al., 2016)
   1580..2146    +  CDS            mIFP (fragment): naturally monomeric infrared fluorescent protein derived from a truncated bacteriophytochrome (Yu et al., 2015)
   2171..2491    +  CDS            mIFP (fragment): mIFP is a basic (constitutively fluorescent) near ir fluorescent protein published in 2015, derived from Bradyrhizobium sp.. It has very low acid sensitivity. It requires the cofactor biliverdin for fluorescence.
   2618..3481    +  CDS            HMOX1: HMOX1_HUMAN - Also known as HO, HO1. Experimental evidence at protein level: Swiss-Prot protein existence level 1. Heme oxygenase cleaves the heme ring at the alpha methene bridge to form biliverdin. Biliverdin is subsequently converted to bilirubin by biliverdin reductase. Under physiological conditions, the activity of heme oxygenase is highest in the spleen, where senescent erythrocytes are sequestrated and destroyed. Exhibits cytoprotective effects since excess of free heme sensitizes cells to undergo apoptosis. From Homo sapiens (Human).
   3522..3746    +  polyA_signal   bGH poly(A) signal: bovine growth hormone polyadenylation signal
   3750..3771    +  promoter       SV40 promoter (fragment): SV40 enhancer and early promoter
   3792..4220    +  rep_origin     f1 ori (sequence partly withheld): f1 bacteriophage origin of replication; arrow indicates direction of (+) strand synthesis
   4234..4563    +  promoter       SV40 promoter: SV40 enhancer and early promoter
   4630..5421    +  CDS            neo: KKA2_KLEPN - Also known as kan, nptII. Experimental evidence at protein level: Swiss-Prot protein existence level 1. Resistance to kanamycin, neomycin, paromomycin, ribostamycin, butirosin and gentamicin B. From Klebsiella pneumoniae.
   5445..5603    +  CDS            ble (fragment): BLE_KLEPN - Experimental evidence at protein level: Swiss-Prot protein existence level 1. Binding protein with a strong affinity to the bleomycin family of antibiotics. Binds to CL990; an antimitotic-antibiotic compound. From Klebsiella pneumoniae.
   5598..5719    +  polyA_signal   SV40 poly(A) signal: SV40 polyadenylation signal
   5792..5808    -  protein_bind   lac operator: The lac repressor binds to the lac operator to inhibit transcription in E. coli. This inhibition can be relieved by adding lactose or isopropyl-β-D-thiogalactopyranoside (IPTG). lac repressor encoded by lacI
   5816..5846    -  promoter       lac promoter: promoter for the E. coli lac operon
   5861..5882    -  protein_bind   CAP binding site: CAP binding activates transcription in the presence of cAMP. E. coli catabolite activator protein
   5895..5987    -  CDS            lacI (fragment): lac repressor; lacI; The lac repressor binds to the lac operator to inhibit transcription in E. coli. This inhibition can be relieved by adding lactose or isopropyl-β-D-thiogalactopyranoside (IPTG).
   6170..6755    -  rep_origin     ori: high-copy-number ColE1/pMB1/pBR322/pUC origin of replication
   6926..7786    -  CDS            AmpR: β-lactamase; bla; confers resistance to ampicillin, carbenicillin, and related antibiotics
   7787..7891    -  promoter       AmpR promoter: bla
>Addgene plasmid #64278 | pcDNA3.1 iCasper T2A HO1 | depositor full sequence | sequence record 107782 | pcDNA3.1 iCasper T2A HO1
GACGGATCGGGAGATCTCCCGATCCCCTATGGTGCACTCTCAGTACAATCTGCTCTGATGCCGCATAGTT
AAGCCAGTATCTGCTCCCTGCTTGTGTGTTGGAGGTCGCTGAGTAGTGCGCGAGCAAAATTTAAGCTACA
ACAAGGCAAGGCTTGACCGACAATTGCATGAAGAATCTGCTTAGGGTTAGGCGTTTTGCGCTGCTTCGCG
ATGTACGGGCCAGATATACGCGTTGACATTGATTATTGACTAGTTATTAATAGTAATCAATTACGGGGTC
ATTAGTTCATAGCCCATATATGGAGTTCCGCGTTACATAACTTACGGTAAATGGCCCGCCTGGCTGACCG
CCCAACGACCCCCGCCCATTGACGTCAATAATGACGTATGTTCCCATAGTAACGCCAATAGGGACTTTCC
ATTGACGTCAATGGGTGGAGTATTTACGGTAAACTGCCCACTTGGCAGTACATCAAGTGTATCATATGCC
AAGTACGCCCCCTATTGACGTCAATGACGGTAAATGGCCCGCCTGGCATTATGCCCAGTACATGACCTTA
TGGGACTTTCCTACTTGGCAGTACATCTACGTATTAGTCATCGCTATTACCATGGTGATGCGGTTTTGGC
AGTACATCAATGGGCGTGGATAGCGGTTTGACTCACGGGGATTTCCAAGTCTCCACCCCATTGACGTCAA
TGGGAGTTTGTTTTGGCACCAAAATCAACGGGACTTTCCAAAATGTCGTAACAACTCCGCCCCATTGACG
CAAATGGGCGGTAGGCGTGTACGGTGGGAGGTCTATATAAGCAGAGCTCTCTGGCTAACTAGAGAACCCA
CTGCTTACTGGCTTATCGAAATTAATACGACTCACTATAGGGAGACCCAAGCTGGCTAGCGTTTAAACTT
AAGCTTGCCACCATGTCCAAAGGAGAAGAACTGTTTACCGGTGTTGTGCCAATTTTGGTTGAACTCGATG
GTGATGTCAACGGACATAAGTTCTCAGTGAGAGGCGAAGGAGAAGGTGACGCCACCATTGGAAAATTGAC
TCTTAAATTCATCTGTACTACTGGTAAACTTCCTGTACCATGGCCGACTCTCGTAACAACGCTTACGTAC
GGAGTTCAGTGCTTTTCGAGATACCCAGACCATATGAAAAGACATGACTTTTTTAAGTCGGCTATGCCTG
AAGGTTACGTGCAAGAAAGAACAATTTCGTTCAAAGATGATGGAAAATATAAAACTAGAGCAGTTGTTAA
ATTTGAAGGAGATACTTTGGTTAACCGCATTGAACTGAAAGGAACAGATTTTAAAGAAGATGGTAATATT
CTTGGACACAAACTCGAATACAATTTTAATAGTCATAACGTATACATCACTGCTGATAAGCAAAAGAACG
GAATTAAAGCGAATTTCACAGTACGCCATAATGTAGAAGATGGCAGTGTTCAACTTGCCGACCATTACCA
ACAAAACACCCCTATTGGAGACGGTCCGGTACTTCTTCCTGATAATCACTACCTCTCAACACAAACAGTC
CTGAGCAAAGATCCAAATGAAAAAGGAGGCAGCGGATCCACCACTAACATTGCGCCGGCTCTGGACGGTG
CGTTTCATCGTATCACTTCTTCATCCTCCCTGATGGGCCTGTGTGACGAAACCGCGACTATTATCCGTGA
GATTACTGGCTACGACCGTGTGATGGTAGTACGTTTCGATGAAGAGGGTAATGCCGAAATTCTGTCCGAA
CGTCGTCGTGCGGACCTGGAAGCGTTCCTGGGTAACCGCTACCCGGCGTCTACTATTCCGCAGATCGCTC
GTCGCCTGTACGAACATAACCGTGTTCGCCTGCTGGTAGATGTGAACTATACTCCGGTTCCGCTACAGCC
GCGCATCAGCCCGCTGAACGGTCGTGATCTGGATATGTCCCTGTCTTGCCTGCGCTCTATGTCCCCGGTC
CACCAGAAATACATGCAGGACATGGGCGTTGGCGCGACCCTGGTTTGCTCTCTGATGGTGTCTGGTCGTT
TGTGGGGTCTGATCGCTTGCCACCACTACGAACCGCGCTTCGTTCCGTTCCACATTCGCGCTGCTGGCGA
AGCGCTGGCGGAAACTTGTGCGAACCGCATCGCGACGCTGGAGAGCGGTGATGAAGTTGATGGTGAATTC
TGTGAACGCGAGCAGATCCACCTGGCGGGCTCCATTCAGCCGCACGGTATCCTGCTGGCTGTGAAAGAGC
CAGACAACGTGGTGATCCAGGCTTCTATCAACGCTGCGGAGTTCCTGAACACCAACTCTGTTGTTGGCCG
TCCGCTGCGTGACCTGGGCGGCGATCTGCCTTTGCAGATCCTGCCGCACCTGAACGGCCCGCTGCACCTG
GCTCCGGTGACCCTGCGTTGTACCGTGGGTTCTCCGCCGCGCCGTGTGGACTGTACCATTCACCGTCCGT
CTAACGGCGGCCTGATCGTAGAACTGGAACCAGCAACCAAGCTCGAGGGAGGCAGCCGGGACCACATGGT
GCTGCACGAGTACGTGAACGCCGCCGGCATCACAGGGCGCGCCGAGGGCAGAGGAAGTCTGCTAACATGC
GGTGACGTCGAGGAGAATCCTGGCCCAATGGAAAGACCACAGCCAGACTCTATGCCACAGGATCTGAGCG
AAGCCCTCAAGGAGGCCACCAAGGAAGTGCACACCCAGGCCGAGAACGCTGAGTTCATGAGAAACTTCCA
GAAAGGACAGGTTACTCGCGACGGATTCAAGCTGGTGATGGCTAGCCTCTATCACATCTACGTGGCCCTG
GAGGAGGAAATTGAGAGAAACAAGGAATCCCCCGTGTTCGCTCCAGTTTATTTCCCAGAGGAGCTGCATC
GGAAGGCCGCCCTGGAACAGGATCTGGCTTTTTGGTATGGCCCCCGCTGGCAGGAGGTCATTCCTTATAC
CCCCGCTATGCAACGCTACGTTAAGAGACTCCACGAGGTGGGCCGCACAGAACCTGAGCTGCTCGTGGCC
CATGCCTACACCCGCTACCTGGGCGACCTGTCAGGGGGTCAAGTTCTGAAAAAGATAGCCCAAAAGGCCC
TGGACCTGCCTTCCTCTGGCGAGGGGCTGGCCTTCTTTACTTTCCCTAACATTGCCTCAGCCACAAAGTT
CAAGCAGCTCTACCGGTCCAGGATGAACAGCCTGGAAATGACCCCAGCCGTGCGGCAGCGGGTCATAGAA
GAAGCCAAGACTGCCTTTCTGCTGAATATCCAGCTGTTTGAGGAACTCCAGGAACTGCTGACCCATGACA
CTAAAGACCAGTCCCCCTCCAGGGCCCCAGGACTCAGACAGAGGGCCTCAAACAAGGTTCAGGACTCAGC
CCCCGTGGAAACACCCAGGGGAAAACCCCCTCTCAATACAAGATCTCAAGCACCCCTGCTGAGATGGGTC
CTCACCCTGAGCTTCCTCGTCGCTACCGTTGCAGTGGGGCTCTATGCTATGTGATCTAGAGGGCCCGTTT
AAACCCGCTGATCAGCCTCGACTGTGCCTTCTAGTTGCCAGCCATCTGTTGTTTGCCCCTCCCCCGTGCC
TTCCTTGACCCTGGAAGGTGCCACTCCCACTGTCCTTTCCTAATAAAATGAGGAAATTGCATCGCATTGT
CTGAGTAGGTGTCATTCTATTCTGGGGGGTGGGGTGGGGCAGGACAGCAAGGGGGAGGATTGGGAAGACA
ATAGCAGGCATGCTGGGGATGCGGTGGGCTCTATGGCTTCTGAGGCGGAAAGAACCAGCTGGGGCTCTAG
GGGGTATCCCC
[124 nt withheld, positions 3792-3915]
C
[91 nt withheld, positions 3917-4007]
A
[49 nt withheld, positions 4009-4057]
CCTTTGACGTTGGAGTCCACGTTCTTT
[37 nt withheld, positions 4085-4121]
ACCCTATCTCGGTCTATTCTTTTGATTTATAAGGGATTTTGCCGATTTCGGCCTATTGGTTAAAAAATGA
GCTGATTTAACAAAAATTTAACGCGAATTAATTCTGTGGAATGTGTGTCAGTTAGGGTGTGGAAAGTCCC
CAGGCTCCCCAGCAGGCAGAAGTATGCAAAGCATGCATCTCAATTAGTCAGCAACCAGGTGTGGAAAGTC
CCCAGGCTCCCCAGCAGGCAGAAGTATGCAAAGCATGCATCTCAATTAGTCAGCAACCATAGTCCCGCCC
CTAACTCCGCCCATCCCGCCCCTAACTCCGCCCAGTTCCGCCCATTCTCCGCCCCATGGCTGACTAATTT
TTTTTATTTATGCAGAGGCCGAGGCCGCCTCTGCCTCTGAGCTATTCCAGAAGTAGTGAGGAGGCTTTTT
TGGAGGCCTAGGCTTTTGCAAAAAGCTCCCGGGAGCTTGTATATCCATTTTCGGATCTGATCAAGAGACA
GGATGAGGATCGTTTCGCATGATTGAACAAGATGGATTGCACGCAGGTTCTCCGGCCGCTTGGGTGGAGA
GGCTATTCGGCTATGACTGGGCACAACAGACAATCGGCTGCTCTGATGCCGCCGTGTTCCGGCTGTCAGC
GCAGGGGCGCCCGGTTCTTTTTGTCAAGACCGACCTGTCCGGTGCCCTGAATGAACTGCAGGACGAGGCA
GCGCGGCTATCGTGGCTGGCCACGACGGGCGTTCCTTGCGCAGCTGTGCTCGACGTTGTCACTGAAGCGG
GAAGGGACTGGCTGCTATTGGGCGAAGTGCCGGGGCAGGATCTCCTGTCATCTCACCTTGCTCCTGCCGA
GAAAGTATCCATCATGGCTGATGCAATGCGGCGGCTGCATACGCTTGATCCGGCTACCTGCCCATTCGAC
CACCAAGCGAAACATCGCATCGAGCGAGCACGTACTCGGATGGAAGCCGGTCTTGTCGATCAGGATGATC
TGGACGAAGAGCATCAGGGGCTCGCGCCAGCCGAACTGTTCGCCAGGCTCAAGGCGCGCATGCCCGACGG
CGAGGATCTCGTCGTGACCCATGGCGATGCCTGCTTGCCGAATATCATGGTGGAAAATGGCCGCTTTTCT
GGATTCATCGACTGTGGCCGGCTGGGTGTGGCGGACCGCTATCAGGACATAGCGTTGGCTACCCGTGATA
TTGCTGAAGAGCTTGGCGGCGAATGGGCTGACCGCTTCCTCGTGCTTTACGGTATCGCCGCTCCCGATTC
GCAGCGCATCGCCTTCTATCGCCTTCTTGACGAGTTCTTCTGAGCGGGACTCTGGGGTTCGAAATGACCG
ACCAAGCGACGCCCAACCTGCCATCACGAGATTTCGATTCCACCGCCGCCTTCTATGAAAGGTTGGGCTT
CGGAATCGTTTTCCGGGACGCCGGCTGGATGATCCTCCAGCGCGGGGATCTCATGCTGGAGTTCTTCGCC
CACCCCAACTTGTTTATTGCAGCTTATAATGGTTACAAATAAAGCAATAGCATCACAAATTTCACAAATA
AAGCATTTTTTTCACTGCATTCTAGTTGTGGTTTGTCCAAACTCATCAATGTATCTTATCATGTCTGTAT
ACCGTCGACCTCTAGCTAGAGCTTGGCGTAATCATGGTCATAGCTGTTTCCTGTGTGAAATTGTTATCCG
CTCACAATTCCACACAACATACGAGCCGGAAGCATAAAGTGTAAAGCCTGGGGTGCCTAATGAGTGAGCT
AACTCACATTAATTGCGTTGCGCTCACTGCCCGCTTTCCAGTCGGGAAACCTGTCGTGCCAGCTGCATTA
ATGAATCGGCCAACGCGCGGGGAGAGGCGGTTTGCGTATTGGGCGCTCTTCCGCTTCCTCGCTCACTGAC
TCGCTGCGCTCGGTCGTTCGGCTGCGGCGAGCGGTATCAGCTCACTCAAAGGCGGTAATACGGTTATCCA
CAGAATCAGGGGATAACGCAGGAAAGAACATGTGAGCAAAAGGCCAGCAAAAGGCCAGGAACCGTAAAAA
GGCCGCGTTGCTGGCGTTTTTCCATAGGCTCCGCCCCCCTGACGAGCATCACAAAAATCGACGCTCAAGT
CAGAGGTGGCGAAACCCGACAGGACTATAAAGATACCAGGCGTTTCCCCCTGGAAGCTCCCTCGTGCGCT
CTCCTGTTCCGACCCTGCCGCTTACCGGATACCTGTCCGCCTTTCTCCCTTCGGGAAGCGTGGCGCTTTC
TCATAGCTCACGCTGTAGGTATCTCAGTTCGGTGTAGGTCGTTCGCTCCAAGCTGGGCTGTGTGCACGAA
CCCCCCGTTCAGCCCGACCGCTGCGCCTTATCCGGTAACTATCGTCTTGAGTCCAACCCGGTAAGACACG
ACTTATCGCCACTGGCAGCAGCCACTGGTAACAGGATTAGCAGAGCGAGGTATGTAGGCGGTGCTACAGA
GTTCTTGAAGTGGTGGCCTAACTACGGCTACACTAGAAGAACAGTATTTGGTATCTGCGCTCTGCTGAAG
CCAGTTACCTTCGGAAAAAGAGTTGGTAGCTCTTGATCCGGCAAACAAACCACCGCTGGTAGCGGTTTTT
TTGTTTGCAAGCAGCAGATTACGCGCAGAAAAAAAGGATCTCAAGAAGATCCTTTGATCTTTTCTACGGG
GTCTGACGCTCAGTGGAACGAAAACTCACGTTAAGGGATTTTGGTCATGAGATTATCAAAAAGGATCTTC
ACCTAGATCCTTTTAAATTAAAAATGAAGTTTTAAATCAATCTAAAGTATATATGAGTAAACTTGGTCTG
ACAGTTACCAATGCTTAATCAGTGAGGCACCTATCTCAGCGATCTGTCTATTTCGTTCATCCATAGTTGC
CTGACTCCCCGTCGTGTAGATAACTACGATACGGGAGGGCTTACCATCTGGCCCCAGTGCTGCAATGATA
CCGCGAGACCCACGCTCACCGGCTCCAGATTTATCAGCAATAAACCAGCCAGCCGGAAGGGCCGAGCGCA
GAAGTGGTCCTGCAACTTTATCCGCCTCCATCCAGTCTATTAATTGTTGCCGGGAAGCTAGAGTAAGTAG
TTCGCCAGTTAATAGTTTGCGCAACGTTGTTGCCATTGCTACAGGCATCGTGGTGTCACGCTCGTCGTTT
GGTATGGCTTCATTCAGCTCCGGTTCCCAACGATCAAGGCGAGTTACATGATCCCCCATGTTGTGCAAAA
AAGCGGTTAGCTCCTTCGGTCCTCCGATCGTTGTCAGAAGTAAGTTGGCCGCAGTGTTATCACTCATGGT
TATGGCAGCACTGCATAATTCTCTTACTGTCATGCCATCCGTAAGATGCTTTTCTGTGACTGGTGAGTAC
TCAACCAAGTCATTCTGAGAATAGTGTATGCGGCGACCGAGTTGCTCTTGCCCGGCGTCAATACGGGATA
ATACCGCGCCACATAGCAGAACTTTAAAAGTGCTCATCATTGGAAAACGTTCTTCGGGGCGAAAACTCTC
AAGGATCTTACCGCTGTTGAGATCCAGTTCGATGTAACCCACTCGTGCACCCAACTGATCTTCAGCATCT
TTTACTTTCACCAGCGTTTCTGGGTGAGCAAAAACAGGAAGGCAAAATGCCGCAAAAAAGGGAATAAGGG
CGACACGGAAATGTTGAATACTCATACTCTTCCTTTTTCAATATTATTGAAGCATTTATCAGGGTTATTG
TCTCATGAGCGGATACATATTTGAATGTATTTAGAAAAATAAACAAATAGGGGTTCCGCGCACATTTCCC
CGAAAAGTGCCACCTGACGTC
