>Addgene plasmid #64278 | pcDNA3.1 iCasper T2A HO1 | addgene partial sequence | sequence record 109941 | CMV-F 5'-CGCAAATGGGCGGTAGGCGTG-3'
ACTAGAGAACCCACTGCTTACTGGCTTATCGAAATTAATACGACTCACTATAGGGAGACCCAAGCTGGCT
AGCGTTTAAACTTAAGCTTGCCACCATGTCCAAAGGAGAAGAACTGTTTACCGGTGTTGTGCCAATTTTG
GTTGAACTCGATGGTGATGTCAACGGACATAAGTTCTCAGTGAGAGGCGAAGGAGAAGGTGACGCCACCA
TTGGAAAATTGACTCTTAAATTCATCTGTACTACTGGTAAACTTCCTGTACCATGGCCGACTCTCGTAAC
AACGCTTACGTACGGAGTTCAGTGCTTTTCGAGATACCCAGACCATATGAAAAGACATGACTTTTTTAAG
TCGGCTATGCCTGAAGGTTACGTGCAAGAAAGAACAATTTCGTTCAAAGATGATGGAAAATATAAAACTA
GAGCAGTTGTTAAATTTGAAGGAGATACTTTGGTTAACCGCATTGAACTGAAAGGAACAGATTTTAAAGA
AGATGGTAATATTCTTGGACACAAACTCGAATACAATTTTAATAGTCATAACGTATACATCACTGCTGAT
AAGCAAAAGAACGGAATTAAAGCGAATTTCACAGTACGCCATAATGTAGAAGATGGCAGTGTTCAACTTG
CCGACCATTACCAACAAAACACCCCTATTGGAGACGGTCCGGTACTTCTTCCTGATAATCACTACCTCTC
AACACAAACAGTCCTGAGCAAAGATCCAAATGAAAAAGGAGGCAGCGGATCCACCACTAACATTGCGCCG
GCTCTGGACGGTGCGTTTCATCGTATCACTTCTTCATCCTCCCTGATGGGCCTGTGTGACGAAACCGCGA
CTATTATCCGTGAGATTACTGGCTACGACCGTGTGATGGTAGTACGTTTCGATGAAGAGGGTAATGCCGA
AATTCTGTCCGAACGTCGTCGTGCGGACCTGGAAGCGTTCCT
