>Addgene plasmid #64278 | pcDNA3.1 iCasper T2A HO1 | addgene partial sequence | sequence record 109942 | BGH-rev 5'-TAGAAGGCACAGTCGAGG-3'
TAGCATAGAGCCCCACTGCAACGGTAGCGACGAGGAAGCTCAGGGTGAGGACCCATCTCAGCAGGGGTGC
TTGAGATCTTGTATTGAGAGGGGGTTTTCCCCTGGGTGTTTCCACGGGGGCTGAGTCCTGAACCTTGTTT
GAGGCCCTCTGTCTGAGTCCTGGGGCCCTGGAGGGGGACTGGTCTTTAGTGTCATGGGTCAGCAGTTCCT
GGAGTTCCTCAAACAGCTGGATATTCAGCAGAAAGGCAGTCTTGGCTTCTTCTATGACCCGCTGCCGCAC
GGCTGGGGTCATTTCCAGGCTGTTCATCCTGGACCGGTAGAGCTGCTTGAACTTTGTGGCTGAGGCAATG
TTAGGGAAAGTAAAGAAGGCCAGCCCCTCGCCAGAGGAAGGCAGGTCCAGGGCCTTTTGGGCTATCTTTT
TCAGAACTTGACCCCCTGACAGGTCGCCCAGGTAGCGGGTGTAGGCATGGGCCACGAGCAGCTCAGGTTC
TGTGCGGCCCACCTCGTGGAGTCTCTTAACGTAGCGTTGCATAGCGGGGGTATAAGGAATGACCTCCTGC
CAGCGGGGGCCATACCAAAAAGCCAGATCCTGTTCCAGGGCGGCCTTCCGATGCAGCTCCTCTGGGAAAT
AAACTGGAGCGAACACGGGGGATTCCTTGTTTCTCTCAATTTCCTCCTCCAGGGCCACGTAGATGTGATA
GAGGCTAGCCATCACCAGCTTGAATCCGTCGCGAGTAACCTGTCCTTTCTGGAAGTTTCTCATGAACTCA
GCGTTCTCGGCCTGGGTGTGCACTTCCTTGGTGGCCTCCT
